Addgene plasmid #184370: pPIK16045_pX330_Flag-SuperFi-Cas9
Purpose: Mammalian expression of SuperFi-Cas9 nuclease
Depositing lab: Ervin Welker. Depositing organization: HUN-REN Biological Research Centre Szeged (HUN-REN Szegedi Biológiai Kutatóközpont). Publication: SuperFi-Cas9 exhibits remarkable fidelity but severely reduced activity yet works effectively with ABE8e. Kulcsar PI, Talas A, Ligeti Z, Krausz SL, Welker E. Nat Commun. 2022 Nov 11;13(1):6858. doi: 10.1038/s41467-022-34527-8. PubMed 36369279.
Backbone
  Vector backbone: px330
  Vector type: Mammalian Expression, CRISPR
Growth in bacteria
  Bacterial resistance: Ampicillin, 100 μg/mL
  Growth temperature: 37°C
  Growth strain: DH5alpha
  Copy number: High Copy
Gene/Insert
  Gene/Insert name: SuperFi-Cas9
  Species: S. pyogenes
  Mutation: Y1010D, Y1013D, Y1016D, V1018D, R1019D, Q1027D, K1031D
  Promoter: CBh
  Tag / fusion protein: 3X FLAG (N terminal on insert); NLS (N terminal on insert); NLS (C terminal on insert)
  Cloning method: Gibson Cloning
  Sequencing primers: 5′ GATCGGCGACCAGTACGCCG
Terms and licenses: Academic/Nonprofit Terms; Industry Terms: Not Available to Industry
Depositor comments: Please visit https://www.biorxiv.org/content/10.1101/2022.05.27.493683v1.full for bioRxiv preprint.
How to cite: pPIK16045_pX330_Flag-SuperFi-Cas9 was a gift from Ervin Welker (Addgene plasmid # 184370 ; http://n2t.net/addgene:184370 ; RRID:Addgene_184370)
