[The description below was written by a language model from this plasmid's Addgene catalogue record and pLannotate feature annotations shown in this document.]
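Description:
pPIK16045_pX330_Flag-SuperFi-Cas9 is a pX330-based mammalian expression plasmid for the high-fidelity Streptococcus pyogenes Cas9 variant SuperFi-Cas9. It is propagated in E. coli as a high-copy plasmid through a ColE1/pUC-type origin and selected with ampicillin via the β-lactamase gene and its own promoter. An f1 phage origin is also present, along with short annotated remnants of the pBR322 bom and rop regions and a single AAV2 inverted terminal repeat downstream of the expression cassette, carried over from the backbone.

The nuclease is driven by the CBh promoter, which appears in the annotation as its component parts: a CMV enhancer, the chicken β-actin promoter and a hybrid chicken β-actin/minute virus of mice intron. The Cas9 coding sequence is annotated as contiguous N- and C-terminal portions that together form one open reading frame. It carries seven aspartate substitutions (Y1010D, Y1013D, Y1016D, V1018D, R1019D, Q1027D, K1031D) that define SuperFi-Cas9. According to the catalogue entry, the protein has an N-terminal 3xFLAG tag for detection and nuclear localization signals at both ends. The feature table annotates only the C-terminal nucleoplasmin bipartite NLS, but there is unannotated space upstream of the Cas9 start. A bovine growth hormone polyadenylation signal terminates the transcript.

No U6 promoter or guide RNA scaffold appears in the annotated features. The sequence record is labelled a partial NGS result, so the record does not settle whether an sgRNA cassette is present. The plasmid is intended for expressing SuperFi-Cas9 nuclease in mammalian cells, and the associated study assessed the variant's fidelity and activity.
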