Features (pLannotate 1.2.2; 15 found; start..end, strand, type, name):
    146..373     +  intron         hybrid intron: hybrid between chicken β-actin (CBA) and minute virus of mice (MMV) introns (Gray et al., 2011)
    511..2112    +  CDS            Cas9(N): N-terminal portion of Streptococcus pyogenes Cas9 (Zetsche et al., 2015)
   2113..4611    +  CDS            Cas9(C): C-terminal portion of Streptococcus pyogenes Cas9 (Zetsche et al., 2015)
   4612..4659    +  CDS            nucleoplasmin NLS: bipartite nuclear localization signal from nucleoplasmin
   4693..4804    +  polyA_signal   bGH poly(A) signal: bovine growth hormone polyadenylation signal
   4909..5049    +  repeat_region  AAV2 ITR: inverted terminal repeat of adeno-associated virus serotype 2 inverted
   5054..5105    -  misc_feature   bom (fragment): basis of mobility region from pBR322
   5124..5579    +  rep_origin     f1 ori (sequence partly withheld): f1 bacteriophage origin of replication; arrow indicates direction of (+) strand synthesis
   5580..5629    -  misc_feature   bom (fragment): basis of mobility region from pBR322
   5731..5766    -  CDS            rop (fragment): Rop protein, which maintains plasmids at low copy number; rop
   5861..5965    +  promoter       AmpR promoter: bla
   5966..6826    +  CDS            AmpR: β-lactamase; bla; confers resistance to ampicillin, carbenicillin, and related antibiotics
   6997..7585    +  rep_origin     ori: high-copy-number ColE1/pMB1/pBR322/pUC origin of replication
   7657..7942    +  enhancer       CMV enhancer: human cytomegalovirus immediate early enhancer; contains an 18-bp deletion relative to the standard CMV enhancer
   7944..145     +  promoter       chicken β-actin promoter (across the origin): No description available
>Addgene plasmid #184370 | pPIK16045_pX330_Flag-SuperFi-Cas9 | addgene full sequence | sequence record 362129 | Addgene Partial NGS Result
CGGGGCGGGGCGGGGCGAGGGGCGGGGCGGGGCGAGGCGGAGAGGTGCGGCGGCAGCCAATCAGAGCGGC
GCGCTCCGAAAGTTTCCTTTTATGGCGAGGCGGCGGCGGCGGCGGCCCTATAAAAAGCGAAGCGCGCGGC
GGGCGGGAGTCGCTGCGCGCTGCCTTCGCCCCGTGCCCCGCTCCGCCGCCGCCTCGCGCCGCCCGCCCCG
GCTCTGACTGACCGCGTTACTCCCACAGGTGAGCGGGCGGGACGGCCCTTCTCCTCCGGGCTGTAATTAG
CTGAGCAAGAGGTAAGGGTTTAAGGGATGGTTGGTTGGTGGGGTATTAATGTTTAATTACCTGGAGCACC
TGCCTGAAATCACTTTTTTTCAGGTTGGACCGGTGCCACCATGGACTATAAGGACCACGACGGAGACTAC
AAGGATCATGATATTGATTACAAAGACGATGACGATAAGATGGCCCCAAAGAAGAAGCGGAAGGTCGGTA
TCCACGGAGTCCCAGCAGCCGACAAGAAGTACAGCATCGGCCTGGACATCGGCACCAACTCTGTGGGCTG
GGCCGTGATCACCGACGAGTACAAGGTGCCCAGCAAGAAATTCAAGGTGCTGGGCAACACCGACCGGCAC
AGCATCAAGAAGAACCTGATCGGAGCCCTGCTGTTCGACAGCGGCGAAACAGCCGAGGCCACCCGGCTGA
AGAGAACCGCCAGAAGAAGATACACCAGACGGAAGAACCGGATCTGCTATCTGCAAGAGATCTTCAGCAA
CGAGATGGCCAAGGTGGACGACAGCTTCTTCCACAGACTGGAAGAGTCCTTCCTGGTGGAAGAGGATAAG
AAGCACGAGCGGCACCCCATCTTCGGCAACATCGTGGACGAGGTGGCCTACCACGAGAAGTACCCCACCA
TCTACCACCTGAGAAAGAAACTGGTGGACAGCACCGACAAGGCCGACCTGCGGCTGATCTATCTGGCCCT
GGCCCACATGATCAAGTTCCGGGGCCACTTCCTGATCGAGGGCGACCTGAACCCCGACAACAGCGACGTG
GACAAGCTGTTCATCCAGCTGGTGCAGACCTACAACCAGCTGTTCGAGGAAAACCCCATCAACGCCAGCG
GCGTGGACGCCAAGGCCATCCTGTCTGCCAGACTGAGCAAGAGCAGACGGCTGGAAAATCTGATCGCCCA
GCTGCCCGGCGAGAAGAAGAATGGCCTGTTCGGAAACCTGATTGCCCTGAGCCTGGGCCTGACCCCCAAC
TTCAAGAGCAACTTCGACCTGGCCGAGGATGCCAAACTGCAGCTGAGCAAGGACACCTACGACGACGACC
TGGACAACCTGCTGGCCCAGATCGGCGACCAGTACGCCGACCTGTTTCTGGCCGCCAAGAACCTGTCCGA
CGCCATCCTGCTGAGCGACATCCTGAGAGTGAACACCGAGATCACCAAGGCCCCCCTGAGCGCCTCTATG
ATCAAGAGATACGACGAGCACCACCAGGACCTGACCCTGCTGAAAGCTCTCGTGCGGCAGCAGCTGCCTG
AGAAGTACAAAGAGATTTTCTTCGACCAGAGCAAGAACGGCTACGCCGGCTACATTGACGGCGGAGCCAG
CCAGGAAGAGTTCTACAAGTTCATCAAGCCCATCCTGGAAAAGATGGACGGCACCGAGGAACTGCTCGTG
AAGCTGAACAGAGAGGACCTGCTGCGGAAGCAGCGGACCTTCGACAACGGCAGCATCCCCCACCAGATCC
ACCTGGGAGAGCTGCACGCCATTCTGCGGCGGCAGGAAGATTTTTACCCATTCCTGAAGGACAACCGGGA
AAAGATCGAGAAGATCCTGACCTTCCGCATCCCCTACTACGTGGGCCCTCTGGCCAGGGGAAACAGCAGA
TTCGCCTGGATGACCAGAAAGAGCGAGGAAACCATCACCCCCTGGAACTTCGAGGAAGTGGTGGACAAGG
GCGCTTCCGCCCAGAGCTTCATCGAGCGGATGACCAACTTCGATAAGAACCTGCCCAACGAGAAGGTGCT
GCCCAAGCACAGCCTGCTGTACGAGTACTTCACCGTGTATAACGAGCTGACCAAAGTGAAATACGTGACC
GAGGGAATGAGAAAGCCCGCCTTCCTGAGCGGCGAGCAGAAAAAGGCCATCGTGGACCTGCTGTTCAAGA
CCAACCGGAAAGTGACCGTGAAGCAGCTGAAAGAGGACTACTTCAAGAAAATCGAGTGCTTCGACTCCGT
GGAAATCTCCGGCGTGGAAGATCGGTTCAACGCCTCCCTGGGCACATACCACGATCTGCTGAAAATTATC
AAGGACAAGGACTTCCTGGACAATGAGGAAAACGAGGACATTCTGGAAGATATCGTGCTGACCCTGACAC
TGTTTGAGGACAGAGAGATGATCGAGGAACGGCTGAAAACCTATGCCCACCTGTTCGACGACAAAGTGAT
GAAGCAGCTGAAGCGGCGGAGATACACCGGCTGGGGCAGGCTGAGCCGGAAGCTGATCAACGGCATCCGG
GACAAGCAGTCCGGCAAGACAATCCTGGATTTCCTGAAGTCCGACGGCTTCGCCAACAGAAACTTCATGC
AGCTGATCCACGACGACAGCCTGACCTTTAAAGAGGACATCCAGAAAGCCCAGGTGTCCGGCCAGGGCGA
TAGCCTGCACGAGCACATTGCCAATCTGGCCGGCAGCCCCGCCATTAAGAAGGGCATCCTGCAGACAGTG
AAGGTGGTGGACGAGCTCGTGAAAGTGATGGGCCGGCACAAGCCCGAGAACATCGTGATCGAAATGGCCA
GAGAGAACCAGACCACCCAGAAGGGACAGAAGAACAGCCGCGAGAGAATGAAGCGGATCGAAGAGGGCAT
CAAAGAGCTGGGCAGCCAGATCCTGAAAGAACACCCCGTGGAAAACACCCAGCTGCAGAACGAGAAGCTG
TACCTGTACTACCTGCAGAATGGGCGGGATATGTACGTGGACCAGGAACTGGACATCAACCGGCTGTCCG
ACTACGATGTGGACCATATCGTGCCTCAGAGCTTTCTGAAGGACGACTCCATCGACAACAAGGTGCTGAC
CAGAAGCGACAAGAACCGGGGCAAGAGCGACAACGTGCCCTCCGAAGAGGTCGTGAAGAAGATGAAGAAC
TACTGGCGGCAGCTGCTGAACGCCAAGCTGATTACCCAGAGAAAGTTCGACAATCTGACCAAGGCCGAGA
GAGGCGGCCTGAGCGAACTGGATAAGGCCGGCTTCATCAAGAGACAGCTGGTGGAAACCCGGCAGATCAC
AAAGCACGTGGCACAGATCCTGGACTCCCGGATGAACACTAAGTACGACGAGAATGACAAGCTGATCCGG
GAAGTGAAAGTGATCACCCTGAAGTCCAAGCTGGTGTCCGATTTCCGGAAGGATTTCCAGTTTTACAAAG
TGCGCGAGATCAACAACTACCACCACGCCCACGACGCGTACCTGAACGCCGTCGTGGGAACCGCCCTGAT
CAAAAAGTACCCTAAGCTGGAAAGCGAGTTCGTGGACGGCGACGACAAGGTGGACGACGACGACAAGATG
ATCGCCAAGAGCGAAGACGAAATCGGCGACGCTACCGCCAAGTACTTCTTCTACAGCAACATCATGAACT
TTTTCAAGACCGAGATTACCCTGGCCAACGGCGAGATCCGGAAGCGGCCTCTGATCGAGACAAACGGCGA
AACCGGGGAGATCGTGTGGGATAAGGGCCGGGATTTTGCCACCGTGCGGAAAGTGCTGAGCATGCCCCAA
GTGAATATCGTGAAAAAGACCGAGGTGCAGACAGGCGGCTTCAGCAAAGAGTCTATCCTGCCCAAGAGGA
ACAGCGATAAGCTGATCGCCAGAAAGAAGGACTGGGACCCTAAGAAGTACGGCGGCTTCGACAGCCCCAC
CGTGGCCTATTCTGTGCTGGTGGTGGCCAAAGTGGAAAAGGGCAAGTCCAAGAAACTGAAGAGTGTGAAA
GAGCTGCTGGGGATCACCATCATGGAAAGAAGCAGCTTCGAGAAGAATCCCATCGACTTTCTGGAAGCCA
AGGGCTACAAAGAAGTGAAAAAGGACCTGATCATCAAGCTGCCTAAGTACTCCCTGTTCGAGCTGGAAAA
CGGCCGGAAGAGAATGCTGGCCTCTGCCGGCGAACTGCAGAAGGGAAACGAACTGGCCCTGCCCTCCAAA
TATGTGAACTTCCTGTACCTGGCCAGCCACTATGAGAAGCTGAAGGGCTCCCCCGAGGATAATGAGCAGA
AACAGCTGTTTGTGGAACAGCACAAGCACTACCTGGACGAGATCATCGAGCAGATCAGCGAGTTCTCCAA
GAGAGTGATCCTGGCCGACGCTAATCTGGACAAAGTGCTGTCCGCCTACAACAAGCACCGGGATAAGCCC
ATCAGAGAGCAGGCCGAGAATATCATCCACCTGTTTACCCTGACCAATCTGGGAGCCCCTGCCGCCTTCA
AGTACTTTGACACCACCATCGACCGGAAGAGGTACACCAGCACCAAAGAGGTGCTGGACGCCACCCTGAT
CCACCAGAGCATCACCGGCCTGTACGAGACACGGATCGACCTGTCTCAGCTGGGAGGCGACAAAAGGCCG
GCGGCCACGAAAAAGGCCGGCCAGGCAAAAAAGAAAAAGTAAGAATTCCTAGAGCTCGCTGATCAGCCTC
GACTGTGCCTTCTAGTTGCCAGCCATCTGTTGTTTGCCCCTCCCCCGTGCCTTCCTTGACCCTGGAAGGT
GCCACTCCCACTGTCCTTTCCTAATAAAATGAGGAAATTGCATCGCATTGTCTGAGTAGGTGTCATTCTA
TTCTGGGGGGTGGGGTGGGGCAGGACAGCAAGGGGGAGGATTGGGAAGAGAATAGCAGGCATGCTGGGGA
GCGGCCGCAGGAACCCCTAGTGATGGAGTTGGCCACTCCCTCTCTGCGCGCTCGCTCGCTCACTGAGGCC
GGGCGACCAAAGGTCGCCCGACGCCCGGGCTTTGCCCGGGCGGCCTCAGTGAGCGAGCGAGCGCGCAGCT
GCCTGCAGGGGCGCCTGATGCGGTATTTTCTCCTTACGCATCTGTGCGGTATTTCACACCGCATA
[95 nt withheld, positions 5106-5200]
T
[46 nt withheld, positions 5202-5247]
C
[141 nt withheld, positions 5249-5389]
CCTTTGACGTTGGAGTCCACGTTCTTT
[37 nt withheld, positions 5417-5453]
ACTCTATCTCGGGCTATTCTTTTGATTTATAAGGGATTTTGCCGATTTCGGTCTATTGGTTAAAAAATGA
GCTGATTTAACAAAAATTTAACGCGAATTTTAACAAAATATTAACGTTTACAATTTTATGGTGCACTCTC
AGTACAATCTGCTCTGATGCCGCATAGTTAAGCCAGCCCCGACACCCGCCAACACCCGCTGACGCGCCCT
GACGGGCTTGTCTGCTCCCGGCATCCGCTTACAGACAAGCTGTGACCGTCTCCGGGAGCTGCATGTGTCA
GAGGTTTTCACCGTCATCACCGAAACGCGCGAGACGAAAGGGCCTCGTGATACGCCTATTTTTATAGGTT
AATGTCATGATAATAATGGTTTCTTAGACGTCAGGTGGCACTTTTCGGGGAAATGTGCGCGGAACCCCTA
TTTGTTTATTTTTCTAAATACATTCAAATATGTATCCGCTCATGAGACAATAACCCTGATAAATGCTTCA
ATAATATTGAAAAAGGAAGAGTATGAGTATTCAACATTTCCGTGTCGCCCTTATTCCCTTTTTTGCGGCA
TTTTGCCTTCCTGTTTTTGCTCACCCAGAAACGCTGGTGAAAGTAAAAGATGCTGAAGATCAGTTGGGTG
CACGAGTGGGTTACATCGAACTGGATCTCAACAGCGGTAAGATCCTTGAGAGTTTTCGCCCCGAAGAACG
TTTTCCAATGATGAGCACTTTTAAAGTTCTGCTATGTGGCGCGGTATTATCCCGTATTGACGCCGGGCAA
GAGCAACTCGGTCGCCGCATACACTATTCTCAGAATGACTTGGTTGAGTACTCACCAGTCACAGAAAAGC
ATCTTACGGATGGCATGACAGTAAGAGAATTATGCAGTGCTGCCATAACCATGAGTGATAACACTGCGGC
CAACTTACTTCTGACAACGATCGGAGGACCGAAGGAGCTAACCGCTTTTTTGCACAACATGGGGGATCAT
GTAACTCGCCTTGATCGTTGGGAACCGGAGCTGAATGAAGCCATACCAAACGACGAGCGTGACACCACGA
TGCCTGTAGCAATGGCAACAACGTTGCGCAAACTATTAACTGGCGAACTACTTACTCTAGCTTCCCGGCA
ACAATTAATAGACTGGATGGAGGCGGATAAAGTTGCAGGACCACTTCTGCGCTCGGCCCTTCCGGCTGGC
TGGTTTATTGCTGATAAATCTGGAGCCGGTGAGCGTGGAAGCCGCGGTATCATTGCAGCACTGGGGCCAG
ATGGTAAGCCCTCCCGTATCGTAGTTATCTACACGACGGGGAGTCAGGCAACTATGGATGAACGAAATAG
ACAGATCGCTGAGATAGGTGCCTCACTGATTAAGCATTGGTAACTGTCAGACCAAGTTTACTCATATATA
CTTTAGATTGATTTAAAACTTCATTTTTAATTTAAAAGGATCTAGGTGAAGATCCTTTTTGATAATCTCA
TGACCAAAATCCCTTAACGTGAGTTTTCGTTCCACTGAGCGTCAGACCCCGTAGAAAAGATCAAAGGATC
TTCTTGAGATCCTTTTTTTCTGCGCGTAATCTGCTGCTTGCAAACAAAAAAACCACCGCTACCAGCGGTG
GTTTGTTTGCCGGATCAAGAGCTACCAACTCTTTTTCCGAAGGTAACTGGCTTCAGCAGAGCGCAGATAC
CAAATACTGTTCTTCTAGTGTAGCCGTAGTTAGGCCACCACTTCAAGAACTCTGTAGCACCGCCTACATA
CCTCGCTCTGCTAATCCTGTTACCAGTGGCTGCTGCCAGTGGCGATAAGTCGTGTCTTACCGGGTTGGAC
TCAAGACGATAGTTACCGGATAAGGCGCAGCGGTCGGGCTGAACGGGGGGTTCGTGCACACAGCCCAGCT
TGGAGCGAACGACCTACACCGAACTGAGATACCTACAGCGTGAGCTATGAGAAAGCGCCACGCTTCCCGA
AGGGAGAAAGGCGGACAGGTATCCGGTAAGCGGCAGGGTCGGAACAGGAGAGCGCACGAGGGAGCTTCCA
GGGGGAAACGCCTGGTATCTTTATAGTCCTGTCGGGTTTCGCCACCTCTGACTTGAGCGTCGATTTTTGT
GATGCTCGTCAGGGGGGCGGAGCCTATGGAAAAACGCCAGCAACGCGGCCTTTTTACGGTTCCTGGCCTT
TTGCTGGCCTTTTGCTCACATGCTAGAGGTACCCGTTACATAACTTACGGTAAATGGCCCGCCTGGCTGA
CCGCCCAACGACCCCCGCCCATTGACGTCAATAGTAACGCCAATAGGGACTTTCCATTGACGTCAATGGG
TGGAGTATTTACGGTAAACTGCCCACTTGGCAGTACATCAAGTGTATCATATGCCAAGTACGCCCCCTAT
TGACGTCAATGACGGTAAATGGCCCGCCTGGCATTGTGCCCAGTACATGACCTTATGGGACTTTCCTACT
TGGCAGTACATCTACGTATTAGTCATCGCTATTACCATGGTCGAGGTGAGCCCCACGTTCTGCTTCACTC
TCCCCATCTCCCCCCCCTCCCCACCCCCAATTTTGTATTTATTTATTTTTTAATTATTTTGTGCAGCGAT
GGGGGCGGGGGGGGGGGGGGG
